>Addgene plasmid #138745 | pHIE064 ZF43x6-S mKate2 EF1a EBFP2-P2A-BlastR | addgene full sequence | sequence record 319127 | Addgene NGS Result
GGCTACACTAGAAGAACAGTATTTGGTATCTGCGCTCTGCTGAAGCCAGTTACCTTCGGAAAAAGAGTTG
GTAGCTCTTGATCCGGCAAACAAACCACCGCTGGTAGCGGTGGTTTTTTTGTTTGCAAGCAGCAGATTAC
GCGCAGAAAAAAAGGATCTCAAGAAGATCCTTTGATCTTTTCTACGGGGTCTGACGCTCAGTGGAACGAA
AACTCACGTTAAGGGATTTTGGTCATGAGATTATCAAAAAGGATCTTCACCTAGATCCTTTCTCGAGCTT
TCGGAGTGAGATGGAGTGGCCACTGTGGAACTGGGCCTAGCATCGCGATAAGCTCTAGAGGGACAGCCCC
CCCCCAAAGCCCCCAGGGATGTAATTACGTCCCTCCCCCGCTAGGGGGCAGCAGCGAGCCGCCCGGGGCT
CCGCTCCGGTCCGGCGCTCCCCCCGCATCCCCGAGCCGGCAGCGTGCGGGGACAGCCCGGGCACGGGGAA
GGTGGCACGGGATCGCTTTCCTCTGAACGCTTCTCGCTGCTCTTTGAGCCTGCAGACACCTGGGGGGATA
CGGGGAAAAAGCTTTAGGCTGAAAGAGAGATTTAGAATGACAGAATCATAGAACGGCCTGCGTACGGATG
GGGCTCTAGCTCTAGAGCTTGATATCGAATTCCTGCAGCCCCGCTAGAGGGACAGCCCCCCCCCAAAGCC
CCCAGGGATGTAATTACGTCCCTCCCCCGCTAGGGGGCAGCAGCGAGCCGCCCGGGGCTCCGCTCCGGTC
CGGCGCTCCCCCCGCATCCCCGAGCCGGCAGCGTGCGGGGACAGCCCGGGCACGGGGAAGGTGGCACGGG
ATCGCTTTCCTCTGAACGCTTCTCGCTGCTCTTTGAGCCTGCAGACACCTGGGGGGATACGGGGAAAAAG
CTTTAGGCTGAAAGAGAGATTTAGAATGACAGAATCATAGAACGGCCTGGGCGCGCCTGGTGGCGAACGA
TCAACAGACGGGAGATCTACTATTGGGACAGCAGAGATCCAGTTGGTAATGGCTTGTCGACGACGGCGGT
CTCCGTCGTCAGGATCATAGGTGCCACCATGACCGAGTACAAGCCCACGGTGCGCCTCGCCACCCGCGAC
GACGTCCCCCGGGCCGTACGCACCCTCGCCGCCGCGTTCGCCGACTACCCCGCCACGCGCCACACCGTCG
ACCCGGACCGCCACATCGAGCGGGTCACCGAGCTGCAAGAACTCTTCCTCACGCGCGTCGGGCTCGACAT
CGGCAAGGTGTGGGTCGCGGACGACGGCGCCGCGGTGGCGGTCTGGACCACGCCGGAGAGCGTCGAAGCG
GGGGCGGTGTTCGCCGAGATCGGCCCGCGCATGGCCGAGTTGAGCGGTTCCCGGCTGGCCGCGCAGCAAC
AGATGGAAGGCCTCCTGGCGCCGCACCGGCCCAAGGAGCCCGCGTGGTTCCTGGCCACCGTCGGCGTCTC
GCCCGACCACCAGGGCAAGGGTCTGGGCAGCGCCGTCGTGCTCCCCGGAGTGGAGGCGGCCGAGCGCGCC
GGGGTGCCCGCCTTCCTGGAGACATCCGCGCCCCGCAACCTCCCCTTCTACGAGCGGCTCGGCTTCACCG
TCACCGCCGACGTCGAGGTGCCCGAAGGACCGCGCACCTGGTGCATGACCCGCAAGCCCGGTGCCTGAGC
TTCCACTGGATTGTACAATTACCAACTGAATTCACTCCTCAGGTGCAGGCTGCCTATCAGAAGGTGGTGG
CTGGTGTGGCCAATGCCCTGGCTCACAAATACCACTGAGATCTTTTTCCCTCTGCCAAAAATTATGGGGA
CATCATGAAGCCCCTTGAGCATCTGACTTCTGGCTAATAAAGGAAATTTATTTTCATTGCAATAGTGTGT
TGGAATTTTTTGTGTCTCTCACTCGGAAGGACATATGGGAGGGCAAATCATTTAAAACATCAGAATGAGT
ATTTGGTTTAGAGTTTGGCAACATATGCCCATATGCTGGCTGCCATGAACAAAGGTTGGCTATAAAGAGG
TCATCAGTATATGAAACAGCCCCCTGCTGTCCATTCCTTATTCCATAGAAAAGCCTTGACTTGAGGTTAG
ATTTTTTTTATATTTTGTTTTGTGTTATTTTTTTCTTTAACATCCCTAAAATTTTCCTTACATGTTTTAC
TAGCCAGATTTTTCCTCCTCTCCTGACTACTCCCAGTCATAGCTGTCCCTCTTCTCTTATGGAGATCCGG
GCCTAGCATCGCGATAAGCTCTAGAGGGACAGCCCCCCCCCAAAGCCCCCAGGGATGTAATTACGTCCCT
CCCCCGCTAGGGGGCAGCAGCGAGCCGCCCGGGGCTCCGCTCCGGTCCGGCGCTCCCCCCGCATCCCCGA
GCCGGCAGCGTGCGGGGACAGCCCGGGCACGGGGAAGGTGGCACGGGATCGCTTTCCTCTGAACGCTTCT
CGCTGCTCTTTGAGCCTGCAGACACCTGGGGGGATACGGGGAAAAAGCTTTAGGCTGAAAGAGAGATTTA
GAATGACAGAATCATAGAACGGCCTGCGTACGGATGGGGCTCTAGCTCTAGAGCTTGATATCGAATTCCT
GCAGCCCCGCTAGAGGGACAGCCCCCCCCCAAAGCCCCCAGGGATGTAATTACGTCCCTCCCCCGCTAGG
GGGCAGCAGCGAGCCGCCCGGGGCTCCGCTCCGGTCCGGCGCTCCCCCCGCATCCCCGAGCCGGCAGCGT
GCGGGGACAGCCCGGGCACGGGGAAGGTGGCACGGGATCGCTTTCCTCTGAACGCTTCTCGCTGCTCTTT
GAGCCTGCAGACACCTGGGGGGATACGGGGAAAAAGCTTTAGGCTGAAAGAGAGATTTAGAATGACAGAA
TCATAGAACGGCCTGGGCGCGCCTGGTGGCGAACGATCAACAGACGGGAGATTGCCAAGGTCTTGACAAA
CGAGTGCTAGTACAAGATCGCGTCGACGGATCGGGAGATCTGAATTCGGATCCAGAGTGAGGACTACCTA
TAGAAGTAAGAGTGAGGACAATCGTATACAAGTAGATCCAGAGTGAGGACTACCTATAGAAGTAAGAGTG
AGGACAATCGTATACAAGTAGATCCAGAGTGAGGACTACCTATAGAAGTAAGAGTGAGGACAATCGTATA
CAAGTAGATCCCTCTAGAGGGTATATAATGGGGGCCACTAGTCTACTACCAGAGCTCATCGCTAGCGCCA
CCATGGTGAGCGAGCTGATTAAGGAGAACATGCACATGAAGCTGTATATGGAGGGCACCGTGAACAACCA
CCACTTCAAGTGTACCTCCGAGGGCGAAGGCAAGCCCTACGAGGGCACCCAGACCATGAGAATCAAGGCG
GTCGAGGGCGGCCCTCTCCCCTTCGCCTTCGACATCCTGGCTACCAGCTTCATGTACGGCAGCAAAACCT
TCATCAACCACACCCAGGGCATCCCCGACTTCTTTAAGCAGTCCTTCCCCGAGGGCTTCACATGGGAGAG
AGTCACCACATACGAAGATGGGGGCGTGCTGACCGCTACCCAGGACACCAGCCTCCAGGACGGCTGCCTC
ATCTACAACGTCAAGATCAGAGGGGTGAACTTCCCATCCAACGGCCCTGTGATGCAGAAGAAAACACTCG
GCTGGGAGGCCTCCACCGAAACCCTGTACCCCGCTGACGGCGGCCTGGAAGGCAGAGCCGACATGGCCCT
GAAGCTCGTGGGCGGGGGCCACCTGATCTGCAACTTGAAAACCACATACAGATCCAAGAAACCCGCTAAG
AACCTCAAGATGCCCGGCGTCTACTATGTGGACAGGAGACTGGAAAGAATCAAGGAGGCCGACAAAGAAA
CCTACGTCGAGCAGCACGAGGTGGCTGTGGCCAGATACTGCGACCTCCCTAGCAAACTGGGGCACAGATG
AGCGGCCGCTCGAGTCTAGAGGGCCCGTTTAAACCCGCTGATCAGCCTCGACTGTGCCTTCTAGTTGCCA
GCCATCTGTTGTTTGCCCCTCCCCCGTGCCTTCCTTGACCCTGGAAGGTGCCACTCCCACTGTCCTTTCC
TAATAAAATGAGGAAATTGCATCGCATTGTCTGAGTAGGTGTCATTCTATTCTGGGGGGTGGGGTGGGGC
AGGACAGCAAGGGGGAGGATTGGGAAGTCAATAGCAGGCATGCTGGGGATGCGGTGGGCTCTATGGCTTC
TGAGGCAGGTCGAGGGTACATGCGCCTTACTCCTTGTGAGCGCATCGCGATAAGCTCTAGAGGGACAGCC
CCCCCCCAAAGCCCCCAGGGATGTAATTACGTCCCTCCCCCGCTAGGGGGCAGCAGCGAGCCGCCCGGGG
CTCCGCTCCGGTCCGGCGCTCCCCCCGCATCCCCGAGCCGGCAGCGTGCGGGGACAGCCCGGGCACGGGG
AAGGTGGCACGGGATCGCTTTCCTCTGAACGCTTCTCGCTGCTCTTTGAGCCTGCAGACACCTGGGGGGA
TACGGGGAAAAAGCTTTAGGCTGAAAGAGAGATTTAGAATGACAGAATCATAGAACGGCCTGCGTACGGA
TGGGGCTCTAGCTCTAGAGCTTGATATCGAATTCCTGCAGCCCCGCTAGAGGGACAGCCCCCCCCCAAAG
CCCCCAGGGATGTAATTACGTCCCTCCCCCGCTAGGGGGCAGCAGCGAGCCGCCCGGGGCTCCGCTCCGG
TCCGGCGCTCCCCCCGCATCCCCGAGCCGGCAGCGTGCGGGGACAGCCCGGGCACGGGGAAGGTGGCACG
GGATCGCTTTCCTCTGAACGCTTCTCGCTGCTCTTTGAGCCTGCAGACACCTGGGGGGATACGGGGAAAA
AGCTTTAGGCTGAAAGAGAGATTTAGAATGACAGAATCATAGAACGGCCTGGGCGCGCCTGGTGGCGAAC
GATCAACAGACGGGAGAGGGCAAAACCGATGTTGACGGACTAATCCTGACAAGATCTGGGGAGGTCGCTG
AGTAGTGCGCGAGCAAAATTTAAGCTACAACAAGGCAAGGCTTGACCGACAATTGCATGAAGAATCTGCT
TAGGGTTAGGCGTTTTGCGCTGCTTCGCGATGTACGGGCCAGATATACGCGTGAGTAATTCATACAAAAG
GACTCGCCCCTGCCTTGGGGAATCCCAGGGACCGTCGTTAAACTCCCACTAACGTAGAACCCAGAGATCG
CTGCGTTCCCGCCCCCTCACCCGCCCGCTCTCGTCATCACTGAGGTGGAGAAGAGCATGCGTGAGGCTCC
GGTGCCCGTCAGTGGGCAGAGCGCACATCGCCCACAGTCCCCGAGAAGTTGGGGGGAGGGGTCGGCAATT
GAACCGGTGCCTAGAGAAGGTGGCGCGGGGTAAACTGGGAAAGTGATGTCGTGTACTGGCTCCGCCTTTT
TCCCGAGGGTGGGGGAGAACCGTATATAAGTGCAGTAGTCGCCGTGAACGTTCTTTTTCGCAACGGGTTT
GCCGCCAGAACACAGGTAAGTGCCGTGTGTGGTTCCCGCGGGCCTGGCCTCTTTACGGGTTATGGCCCTT
GCGTGCCTTGAATTACTTCCACGCCCCTGGCTGCAGTACGTGATTCTTGATCCCGAGCTTCGGGTTGGAA
GTGGGTGGGAGAGTTCGAGGCCTTGCGCTTAAGGAGCCCCTTCGCCTCGTGCTTGAGTTGAGGCCTGGCT
TGGGCGCTGGGGCCGCCGCGTGCGAATCTGGTGGCACCTTCGCGCCTGTCTCGCTGCTTTCGATAAGTCT
CTAGCCATTTAAAATTTTTGATGACCTGCTGCGACGCTTTTTTTCTGGCAAGATAGTCTTGTAAATGCGG
GCCAAGATCTGCACACTGGTATTTCGGTTTTTGGGGCCGCGGGCGGCGACGGGGCCCGTGCGTCCCAGCG
CACATGTTCGGCGAGGCGGGGCCTGCGAGCGCGGCCACCGAGAATCGGACGGGGGTAGTCTCAAGCTGGC
CGGCCTGCTCTGGTGCCTGGCCTCGCGCCGCCGTGTATCGCCCCGCCCTGGGCGGCAAGGCTGGCCCGGT
CGGCACCAGTTGCGTGAGCGGAAAGATGGCCGCTTCCCGGCCCTGCTGCAGGGAGCTCAAAATGGAGGAC
GCGGCGCTCGGGAGAGCGGGCGGGTGAGTCACCCACACAAAGGAAAAGGGCCTTTCCGTCCTCAGCCGTC
GCTTCATGTGACTCCACGGAGTACCGGGCGCCGTCCAGGCACCTCGATTAGTTCTCGAGCTTTTGGAGTA
CGTCGTCTTTAGGTTGGGGGGAGGGGTTTTATGCGATGGAGTTTCCCCACACTGAGTGGGTGGAGACTGA
AGTTAGGCCAGCTTGGCACTTGATGTAATTCTCCTTGGAATTTGCCCTTTTTGAGTTTGGATCTTGGTTC
ATTCTCAAGCCTCAGACAGTGGTTCAAAGTTTTTTTCTTCCATTTCAGGTGTCGTGAGAGCTCGTTTAGT
GAACCGTCAGATCGCCTGGAGACGCCATCCACGCTGTTTTGACCTCCATAGAAGAGAACGGGACCGATCC
AAATTCTCGAGGCTAGCGCCACCATGGTGAGCAAGGGCGAGGAGCTGTTCACCGGGGTGGTGCCCATCCT
GGTCGAGCTGGACGGCGACGTAAACGGCCACAAGTTCAGCGTGAGGGGCGAGGGCGAGGGCGATGCCACC
AACGGCAAGCTGACCCTGAAGTTCATCTGCACCACCGGCAAGCTGCCCGTGCCCTGGCCCACCCTCGTGA
CCACCCTGAGCCACGGCGTGCAGTGCTTCGCCCGCTACCCCGACCACATGAAGCAGCACGACTTCTTCAA
GTCCGCCATGCCCGAAGGCTACGTCCAGGAGCGCACCATCTTCTTCAAGGACGACGGCACCTACAAGACC
CGCGCCGAGGTGAAGTTCGAGGGCGACACCCTAGTGAACCGCATCGAGCTGAAGGGCGTCGACTTCAAGG
AGGACGGCAACATCCTGGGGCACAAGCTGGAGTACAACTTCAACAGCCACAACATCTATATCATGGCCGT
CAAGCAGAAGAACGGCATCAAGGTGAACTTCAAGATCCGCCACAACGTGGAGGACGGCAGCGTGCAGCTC
GCCGACCACTACCAGCAGAACACCCCCATCGGCGACGGCCCCGTGCTGCTGCCCGACAGCCACTACCTGA
GCACCCAGTCCGTGCTGAGCAAAGACCCCAACGAGAAGCGCGATCACATGGTCCTGCTGGAGTTCCGCAC
CGCCGCCGGGATCACTCTCGGCATGGACGAGCTGTACAAGGAATTCGGTAGCAAGCTTGGTAGTGGAGCA
ACTAACTTTTCCCTGCTCAAACAAGCCGGGGATGTAGAGGAGAACCCCGGCCCCGCCCCCCTTAAGATGG
CCAAGCCTTTGTCTCAAGAAGAATCCACCCTCATTGAAAGAGCAACGGCTACAATCAACAGCATCCCCAT
CTCTGAGGACTACAGCGTCGCCAGCGCAGCTCTCTCTAGCGACGGCCGCATCTTCACTGGTGTCAATGTA
TATCATTTTACTGGGGGACCTTGTGCAGAACTCGTGGTGCTGGGCACTGCTGCTGCTGCGGCAGCTGGCA
ACCTGACTTGTATCGTCGCGATCGGAAATGAGAACAGGGGCATCTTGAGCCCCTGCGGACGGTGCCGACA
GGTGCTTCTCGATCTGCATCCTGGGATCAAAGCCATAGTGAAGGACAGTGATGGACAGCCGACGGCAGTT
GGGATTCGTGAATTGCTGCCCTCTGGTTATGTGTGGGAGGGCTAAGCGGCCGCTCGAGTCTAGAGGGCCC
GTTTAAACCCGCTGATCAGCCTCGACTGTGCCTTCTAGTTGCCAGCCATCTGTTGTTTGCCCCTCCCCCG
TGCCTTCCTTGACCCTGGAAGGTGCCACTCCCACTGTCCTTTCCTAATAAAATGAGGAAATTGCATCGCA
TTGTCTGAGTAGGTGTCATTCTATTCTGGGGGGTGGGGTGGGGCAGGACAGCAAGGGGGAGGATTGGGAA
GTCAATAGCAGGCATGCTGGGGATGCGGTGGGCTCTATGGCTTCTGAGGCAGGTCGAAGAACTATTTCCT
GGCTGTTACGCGAGCGCATCGCGATAAGCTCTAGAGGGACAGCCCCCCCCCAAAGCCCCCAGGGATGTAA
TTACGTCCCTCCCCCGCTAGGGGGCAGCAGCGAGCCGCCCGGGGCTCCGCTCCGGTCCGGCGCTCCCCCC
GCATCCCCGAGCCGGCAGCGTGCGGGGACAGCCCGGGCACGGGGAAGGTGGCACGGGATCGCTTTCCTCT
GAACGCTTCTCGCTGCTCTTTGAGCCTGCAGACACCTGGGGGGATACGGGGAAAAAGCTTTAGGCTGAAA
GAGAGATTTAGAATGACAGAATCATAGAACGGCCTGCGTACGGATGGGGCTCTAGCTCTAGAGCTTGATA
TCGAATTCCTGCAGCCCCGCTAGAGGGACAGCCCCCCCCCAAAGCCCCCAGGGATGTAATTACGTCCCTC
CCCCGCTAGGGGGCAGCAGCGAGCCGCCCGGGGCTCCGCTCCGGTCCGGCGCTCCCCCCGCATCCCCGAG
CCGGCAGCGTGCGGGGACAGCCCGGGCACGGGGAAGGTGGCACGGGATCGCTTTCCTCTGAACGCTTCTC
GCTGCTCTTTGAGCCTGCAGACACCTGGGGGGATACGGGGAAAAAGCTTTAGGCTGAAAGAGAGATTTAG
AATGACAGAATCATAGAACGGCCTGGGCGCGCCTGGTGGCGAACGATCAACAGACGGGAGAGGACTAGAG
GATGCACATGTGACCGAGGGATGGAACGACGCGTAACTCACGTTAAGGGATTTTGGTCATGAGCTTGCGC
CGTCCCGTCAAGTCAGCGTAATGCTCTGCCAGTGTTACAACCAATTAACCAATTCTGATTAGAAAAACTC
ATCGAGCATCAAATGAAACTGCAATTTATTCATATCAGGATTATCAATACCATATTTTTGAAAAAGCCGT
TTCTGTAATGAAGGAGAAAACTCACCGAGGCAGTTCCATAGGATGGCAAGATCCTGGTATCGGTCTGCGA
TTCCGACTCGTCCAACATCAATACAACCTATTAATTTCCCCTCGTCAAAAATAAGGTTATCAAGTGAGAA
ATCACCATGAGTGACGACTGAATCCGGTGAGAATGGCAAAAGTTTATGCATTTCTTTCCAGACTTGTTCA
ACAGGCCAGCCATTACGCTCGTCATCAAAATCACTCGCATCAACCAAACCGTTATTCATTCGTGATTGCG
CCTGAGCGAGACGAAATACGCGATCGCTGTTAAAAGGACAATTACAAACAGGAATCGAATGCAACCGGCG
CAGGAACACTGCCAGCGCATCAACAATATTTTCACCTGAATCAGGATATTCTTCTAATACCTGGAATGCT
GTTTTTCCGGGGATCGCAGTGGTGAGTAACCATGCATCATCAGGAGTACGGATAAAATGCTTGATGGTCG
GAAGAGGCATAAATTCCGTCAGCCAGTTTAGTCTGACCATCTCATCTGTAACATCATTGGCAACGCTACC
TTTGCCATGTTTCAGAAACAACTCTGGCGCATCGGGCTTCCCATACAAGCGATAGATTGTCGCACCTGAT
TGCCCGACATTATCGCGAGCCCATTTATACCCATATAAATCAGCATCCATGTTGGAATTTAATCGCGGCC
TCGACGTTTCCCGTTGAATATGGCTCATAACACCCCTTGTATTACTGTTTATGTAAGCAGACAGTTTTAT
TGTTCATGATGATATATTTTTATCTTGTGCAATGTAACATCAGAGATTTTGAGACACGGGCCATGCTAGC
TCCAGCAAAAGGCCAGGAACCGTAAAAAGGCCGCGTTGCTGGCGTTTTTCCATAGGCTCCGCCCCCCTGA
CGAGCATCACAAAAATCGACGCTCAAGTCAGAGGTGGCGAAACCCGACAGGACTATAAAGATACCAGGCG
TTTCCCCCTGGAAGCTCCCTCGTGCGCTCTCCTGTTCCGACCCTGCCGCTTACCGGATACCTGTCCGCCT
TTCTCCCTTCGGGAAGCGTGGCGCTTTCTCATAGCTCACGCTGTAGGTATCTCAGTTCGGTGTAGGTCGT
TCGCTCCAAGCTGGGCTGTGTGCACGAACCCCCCGTTCAGCCCGACCGCTGCGCCTTATCCGGTAACTAT
CGTCTTGAGTCCAACCCGGTAAGACACGACTTATCGCCACTGGCAGCAGCCACTGGTAACAGGATTAGCA
GAGCGAGGTATGTAGGCGGTGCTACAGAGTTCTTGAAGTGGTGGCCTAACTAC
Features (pLannotate 1.2.2; 19 found; start..end, strand, type, name):
    646..671     -  misc_feature   MCS (fragment): pBluescript multiple cloning site
   1079..1678    +  CDS            PuroR: puromycin N-acetyltransferase; pac from Streptomyces alboniger; confers resistance to puromycin
   1708..1785    +  CDS            HBB (fragment): HBB_PONPY - Experimental evidence at transcript level: Swiss-Prot protein existence level 2. Involved in oxygen transport from the lung to the various peripheral tissues. From Pongo pygmaeus (Bornean orangutan).
   1856..1911    +  polyA_signal   β-globin poly(A) signal: rabbit β-globin polyadenylation signal (Gil and Proudfoot, 1987)
   2572..2597    -  misc_feature   MCS (fragment): pBluescript multiple cloning site
   3165..3181    +  promoter       minP (fragment): minimal TATA-box promoter with low basal activity
   3223..3918    +  CDS            mKate2: mKate2 is a basic (constitutively fluorescent) red fluorescent protein published in 2009, derived from Entacmaea quadricolor. It is reported to be a rapidly-maturing monomer with moderate acid sensitivity.
   3972..4083    +  polyA_signal   bGH poly(A) signal: bovine growth hormone polyadenylation signal
   4568..4593    -  misc_feature   MCS (fragment): pBluescript multiple cloning site
   5264..5475    +  promoter       EF-1α core promoter: core promoter for human elongation factor EF-1α
   5476..5589    +  intron         EF-1α intron A (fragment): intron upstream of the start codon of human EF-1α
   6215..6418    +  intron         EF-1α intron A: truncated intron upstream of the start codon of human EF-1α
   6427..6461    +  promoter       TRE3GV promoter (fragment): 3rd-generation Tet-responsive promoter that can be activated by binding of Tet-On® 3G, optimized for retroviral and lentiviral vectors
   6534..7250    +  CDS            EBFP2: EBFP2 is a basic (constitutively fluorescent) blue fluorescent protein published in 2007, derived from Aequorea victoria. It is reported to be a rapidly-maturing monomer with moderate acid sensitivity.
   7347..7745    +  CDS            BSD: blasticidin S deaminase; Aspergillus terreus BSD; confers resistance to blasticidin
   7796..7907    +  polyA_signal   bGH poly(A) signal: bovine growth hormone polyadenylation signal
   8392..8417    -  misc_feature   MCS (fragment): pBluescript multiple cloning site
   8879..9688    -  CDS            KanR: aminoglycoside phosphotransferase; aph(3')-Ia; confers resistance to kanamycin in bacteria or G418 (Geneticin®) in eukaryotes
   9847..162     -  rep_origin     ori (across the origin): high-copy-number ColE1/pMB1/pBR322/pUC origin of replication
