[The description below was written by a language model from this plasmid's Addgene catalogue record and pLannotate feature annotations shown in this document.]
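Description:
pHIE064 ZF43x6-S mKate2 EF1a EBFP2-P2A-BlastR is a 10.3 kb mammalian integration vector from the COMET toolkit of synthetic zinc-finger transcription factors and cognate promoters. It is built on the pPD630 integration vector backbone and, according to the record, was assembled from two transcription-unit positioning vectors (pHIE048 and pJM451) together with pPD612. In bacteria it is maintained by a high-copy ColE1/pUC-type origin and selected with kanamycin (KanR, aph(3')-Ia).

The payload consists of several transcription units in the same orientation, separated by repeated short pBluescript MCS-like fragments that probably mark the assembly junctions. The reporter unit carries the synthetic insert, ZF43x6-Spaced. Judging by the name, this is six spaced binding sites for the ZF43 zinc-finger domain, although the sites themselves are not annotated. They lie upstream of a minimal TATA-box promoter that drives the red fluorescent protein mKate2 and ends in a bGH poly(A) signal. mKate2 should therefore stay low until a ZF43-based activator is supplied.

A second, constitutive unit uses the human EF-1α core promoter with intron A to express EBFP2 linked by P2A to blasticidin S deaminase, also ending in a bGH poly(A). This gives a blue fluorescent marker and blasticidin selection for cells carrying the cassette. The short hit to TRE3GV just upstream of EBFP2 is only a fragment and probably not a functional Tet-responsive promoter.

The table also shows a puromycin N-acetyltransferase CDS followed by β-globin sequence and a rabbit β-globin poly(A), with no annotated promoter. This arrangement may mean it is expressed only after genomic integration, but the record does not state the integration mechanism or any recombinase sites. The construct is suited to making stable reporter cell lines for testing ZF43-based regulators.
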