Addgene plasmid #138745: pHIE064 ZF43x6-S mKate2 EF1a EBFP2-P2A-BlastR
Purpose: Integration Vector, assembled with pHIE048 (TUPV1), pJM451 (TUPV2), pPD612
Depositing lab: Joshua Leonard. Depositing organization: Northwestern University. Publication: The COMET toolkit for composing customizable genetic programs in mammalian cells. Donahue PS, Draut JW, Muldoon JJ, Edelstein HI, Bagheri N, Leonard JN. Nat Commun. 2020 Feb 7;11(1):779. doi: 10.1038/s41467-019-14147-5. PubMed 32034124.
Backbone
  Vector backbone: pPD630 Integration Vector
  Vector type: Mammalian Expression, Synthetic Biology
Growth in bacteria
  Bacterial resistance: Kanamycin, 50 μg/mL
  Growth temperature: 30°C
  Growth strain: NEB Stable
  Copy number: High Copy
Gene/Insert
  Gene/Insert name: ZF43x6-Spaced
  Species: Synthetic
  Cloning method: Restriction Enzyme; 5′ cloning site unknown (unknown if destroyed)
Terms and licenses: Academic/Nonprofit Terms; Industry Terms: Not Available to Industry
Depositor comments: Leonard lab plasmid reference number: L1547
How to cite: pHIE064 ZF43x6-S mKate2 EF1a EBFP2-P2A-BlastR was a gift from Joshua Leonard (Addgene plasmid # 138745 ; http://n2t.net/addgene:138745 ; RRID:Addgene_138745)
