>Addgene plasmid #138745 | pHIE064 ZF43x6-S mKate2 EF1a EBFP2-P2A-BlastR | depositor partial sequence | sequence record 268157 | ZF43x6-Spaced promoter
AGATCTGAATTCGGATCCAGAGTGAGGACTACCTATAGAAGTAAGAGTGAGGACAATCGTATACAAGTAG
ATCCAGAGTGAGGACTACCTATAGAAGTAAGAGTGAGGACAATCGTATACAAGTAGATCCAGAGTGAGGA
CTACCTATAGAAGTAAGAGTGAGGACAATCGTATACAAGTAGATCCCTCTAGAGGGTATATAATGGGGGC
CACTAGTCTACTACCAGAGCTCATCGCTAGC
